>Addgene plasmid #170807 | pUASTattB-2xFlag-mCherry-Msp300KASH | addgene full sequence | sequence record 338904 | Addgene NGS Result
CGCGCCATGCGCGTTGCACGTGCCTCGCTGCCCATTCAGGCGCTCATGCTGCTGCTTTTAGGTGTGGCCA
CCCTGGTGCCCCACGGTGAGGACTACACCTGTATGTTCTCCAACACCTTTGCGCGCAGCCTGGAGCCCAT
GTTGTCGTATCCCCACGGACCGCCACCCACGTAATCTAGAGGATCTTTGTGAAGGAACCTTACTTCTGTG
GTGTGACATAATTGGACAAACTACCTACAGAGATTTAAAGCTCTAAGGTAAATATAAAATTTTTAAGTGT
ATAATGTGTTAAACTACTGATTCTAATTGTTTGTGTATTTTAGATTCCAACCTATGGAACTGATGAATGG
GAGCAGTGGTGGAATGCCTTTAATGAGGAAAACCTGTTTTGCTCAGAAGAAATGCCATCTAGTGATGATG
AGGCTACTGCTGACTCTCAACATTCTACTCCTCCAAAAAAGAAGAGAAAGGTAGAAGACCCCAAGGACTT
TCCTTCAGAATTGCTAAGTTTTTTGAGTCATGCTGTGTTTAGTAATAGAACTCTTGCTTGCTTTGCTATT
TACACCACAAAGGAAAAAGCTGCACTGCTATACAAGAAAATTATGGAAAAATATTTGATGTATAGTGCCT
TGACTAGAGATCATAATCAGCCATACCACATTTGTAGAGGTTTTACTTGCTTTAAAAAACCTCCCACACC
TCCCCCTGAACCTGAAACATAAAATGAATGCAATTGTTGTTGTTAACTTGTTTATTGCAGCTTATAATGG
TTACAAATAAAGCAATAGCATCACAAATTTCACAAATAAAGCATTTTTTTCACTGCATTCTAGTTGTGGT
TTGTCCAAACTCATCAATGTATCTTATCATGTCTGGATCCACTAGAAGGCCTAATTCTAGTATGTATGTA
AGTTAATAAAACCCATTTTTGCGGAAAGTAGATAAAAAAAACATTTTTTTTTTTTACTGCACTGGATATC
ATTGAACTTATCTGATCAGTTTTAAATTTACTTCGATCCAAGGGTATTTGATGTACCAGGTTCTTTCGAT
TACCTCTCACTCAAAATGACATTCCACTCAAAGTCAGCGCTGTTTGCCTCCTTCTCTGTCCACAGAAATA
TCGCCGTCTCTTTCGCCGCTGCGTCCGCTATCTCTTTCGCCACCGTTTGTAGCGTTACGTAGCGTCAATG
TCCGCCTTCAGTTGCATTTTGTCAGCGGTTTCGTGACGAAGCTCCAAGCGGTTTACGCCATCAATTAAAC
ACAAAGTGCTGTGCCAAAACTCCTCTCGCTTCTTATTTTTGTTTGTTTTTTGAGTGATTGGGGTGGTGAT
TGGTTTTGGGTGGGTAAGCAGGGGAAAGTGTGAAAAATCCCGGCAATGGGCCAAGAGGATCAGGAGCTAT
TAATTCGCGGAGGCAGCAAACACCCATCTGCCGAGCATCTGAACAATGTGAGTAGTACATGTGCATACAT
CTTAAGTTCACTTGATCTATAGGAACTGCGATTGCAACATCAAATTGTCTGCGGCGTGAGAACTGCGACC
CACAAAAATCCCAAACCGCAATTGCACAAACAAATAGTGACACGAAACAGATTATTCTGGTAGCTGTTCT
CGCTATATAAGACAATTTTTGAGATCATATCATGATCAAGACATCTAAAGGCATTCATTTTCGACTATAT
TCTTTTTTACAAAAAATATAACAACCAGATATTTTAAGCTGATCCTAGATGCACAAAAAATAAATAAAAG
TATAAACCTACTTCGTAGGATACTTCGGGGTACTTTTTGTTCGGGGTTAGATGAGCATAACGCTTGTAGT
TGATATTTGAGATCCCCTATCATTGCAGGGTGACAGCGGAGCGGCTTCGCAGAGCTGCATTAACCAGGGC
TTCGGGCAGGCCAAAAACTACGGCACGCTCCGGCCACCCAGTCCGCCGGAGGACTCCGGTTCAGGGAGCG
GCCAACTAGCCGAGAACCTCACCTATGCCTGGCACAATATGGACATCTTTGGGGCGGTCAATCAGCCGGG
CTCCGGATGGCGGCAGCTGGTCAACCGGACACGCGGACTATTCTGCAACGAGCGACACATACCGGCGCCC
AGGAAACATTTGCTCAAGAACGGTGAGTTTCTATTCGCAGTCGGCTGATCTGTGTGAAATCTTAATAAAG
GGTCCAATTACCAATTTGAAACTCAGTTTGCGGCGTGGCCTATCCGGGCGAACTTTTGGCCGTGATGGGC
AGTTCCGGTGCCGGAAAGACGACCCTGCTGAATGCCCTTGCCTTTCGATCGCCGCAGGGCATCCAAGTAT
CGCCATCCGGGATGCGACTGCTCAATGGCCAACCTGTGGACGCCAAGGAGATGCAGGCCAGGTGCGCCTA
TGTCCAGCAGGATGACCTCTTTATCGGCTCCCTAACGGCCAGGGAACACCTGATTTTCCAAGCCATGGTG
CGGATGCCACGACATCTGACCTATCGGCAGCGAGTGGCCCGCGTGGATCAGGTGATCCAGGAGCTTTCGC
TCAGCAAATGTCAGCACACGATCATCGGTGTGCCCGGCAGGGTGAAAGGTCTGTCCGGCGGAGAAAGGAA
GCGTCTGGCATTCGCCTCCGAGGCTCTAACCGATCCGCCGCTTCTGATCTGCGATGAGCCCACCTCCGGA
CTGGACTCCTTTACCGCCCACAGCGTCGTCCAGGTGCTGAAGAAGCTGTCGCAGAAGGGCAAGACCGTCA
TCCTGACCATTCATCAGCCGTCTTCCGAGCTGTTTGAGCTCTTTGACAAGATCCTTCTGATGGCCGAGGG
CAGGGTAGCTTTCTTGGGCACTCCCAGCGAAGCCGTCGACTTCTTTTCCTAGTGAGTTCGATGTGTTTAT
TAAGGGTATCTAGTATTACATAACATCTCAACTCCTATCCAGCGTGGGTGCCCAGTGTCCTACCAACTAC
AATCCGGCGGACTTTTACGTACAGGTGTTGGCCGTTGTGCCCGGACGGGAGATCGAGTCCCGTGATCGGA
TCGCCAAGATATGCGACAATTTTGCCATTAGCAAAGTAGCCCGGGATATGGAGCAGTTGTTGGCCACCAA
AAATCTGGAGAAGCCACTGGAGCAGCCGGAGAATGGGTACACCTACAAGGCCACCTGGTTCATGCAGTTC
CGGGCGGTCCTGTGGCGATCCTGGCTGTCGGTGCTCAAGGAACCACTCCTCGTAAAAGTGCGACTTATTC
AGACAACGGTGAGTGGTTCCAGTGGAAACAAATGATATAACGCTTACAATTCTTGGAAACAAATTCGCTA
GATTTTAGATAGAATTGCCTGATTCCACACCCTTCTTAGTTTTTTTCAATGAGATGTATAGTTTATAGTT
TTGCAGAAGATAAATAAATTTCATTTAACTCGCGAATATTAATGAGATGCGAGTAACATTTTAATTTGCA
GATGGTTGCCATCTTGATTGGCCTCATCTTTTTGGGCCAACAACTCACGCAAGTGGGTGTGATGAATATC
AACGGAGCCATCTTCCTCTTCCTGACCAACATGACCTTTCAAAACGTCTTTGCCACGATAAATGTAAGTC
ATGTTTAGAATACATTTGCATTTCAATAATTTACTAACTTTCTAATGAATCGATTCGATTTAGGTGTTCA
CCTCAGAGCTGCCAGTTTTTATGAGGGAGGCCCGAAGTCGACTTTATCGCTGTGACACATACTTTCTGGG
CAAAACGATTGCCGAATTGCCGCTTTTTCTCACAGTGCCACTGGTCTTCACGGCGATTGCCTATCCGATG
ATCGGACTGCGGGCCGGAGTGCTGCACTTCTTCAACTGCCTGGCGCTGGTCACTCTGGTGGCCAATGTGT
CAACGTCCTTCGGATATCTAATATCCTGCGCCAGCTCCTCGACCTCGATGGCGCTGTCTGTGGGTCCGCC
GGTTATCATACCATTCCTGCTCTTTGGCGGCTTCTTCTTGAACTCGGGCTCGGTGCCAGTATACCTCAAA
TGGTTGTCGTACCTCTCATGGTTCCGTTACGCCAACGAGGGTCTGCTGATTAACCAATGGGCGGACGTGG
AGCCGGGCGAAATTAGCTGCACATCGTCGAACACCACGTGCCCCAGTTCGGGCAAGGTCATCCTGGAGAC
GCTTAACTTCTCCGCCGCCGATCTGCCGCTGGACTACGTGGGTCTGGCCATTCTCATCGTGAGCTTCCGG
GTGCTCGCATATCTGGCTCTAAGACTTCGGGCCCGACGCAAGGAGTAGCCGACATATATCCGAAATAACT
GCTTGTTTTTTTTTTTTACCATTATTACCATCGTGTTTACTGTTTATTGCCCCCTCAAAAAGCTAATGTA
ATTATATTTGTGCCAATAAAAACAAGATATGACCTATAGAATACAAGTATTTCCCCTTCGAACATCCCCA
CAAGTAGACTTTGGATTTGTCTTCTAACCAAAAGACTTACACACCTGCATACCTTACATCAAAAACTCGT
TTATCGCTACATAAAACACCGGGATATATTTTTTATATACATACTTTTCAAATCGCGCGCCCTCTTCATA
ATTCACCTCCACCACACCACGTTTCGTAGTTGCTCTTTCGCTGTCTCCCACCCGCTCTCCGCAACACATT
CACCTTTTGTTCGACGACCTTGGAGCGACTGTCGTTAGTTCCGCGCGATTCGGTGCGGTATTTCACACCG
CATATGGTGCACTCTCAGTACAATCTGCTCTGATGCCGCATAGTTAAGCCAGCCCCGACACCCGCCAACA
CCCGCTGACGCGCCCTGACGGGCTTGTCTGCTCCCGGCATCCGCTTACAGACAAGCTGTGACCGTCTCCG
GGAGCTGCATGTGTCAGAGGTTTTCACCGTCATCACCGAAACGCGCGAGACGAAAGGGCCTCGTGATACG
CCTATTTTTATAGGTTAATGTCATGATAATAATGGTTTCTTAGACGTCAATTCGGCTTGTCGACATGCCC
GCCGTGACCGTCGAGAACCCGCTGACGCTGCCCCGCGTATCCGCACCCGCCGACGCCGTCGCACGTCCCG
TGCTCACCGTGACCACCGCGCCCAGCGGTTTCGAGGGCGAGGGCTTCCCGGTGCGCCGCGCGTTCGCCGG
GATCAACTACCGCCACCTCGACCCGTTCATCATGATGGACCAGATGGGTGAGGTGGAGTACGCGCCCGGG
GAGCCCAAGGGCACGCCCTGGCACCCGCACCGCGGCTTCGAGACCGTGACCTACATCGTCGACGGTACCT
GAAGCCGAATTGACGTCAGGTGGCACTTTTCGGGGAAATGTGCGCGGAACCCCTATTTGTTTATTTTTCT
AAATACATTCAAATATGTATCCGCTCATGAGACAATAACCCTGATAAATGCTTCAATAATATTGAAAAAG
GAAGAGTATGAGTATTCAACATTTCCGTGTCGCCCTTATTCCCTTTTTTGCGGCATTTTGCCTTCCTGTT
TTTGCTCACCCAGAAACGCTGGTGAAAGTAAAAGATGCTGAAGATCAGTTGGGTGCACGAGTGGGTTACA
TCGAACTGGATCTCAACAGCGGTAAGATCCTTGAGAGTTTTCGCCCCGAAGAACGTTTTCCAATGATGAG
CACTTTTAAAGTTCTGCTATGTGGCGCGGTATTATCCCGTATTGACGCCGGGCAAGAGCAACTCGGTCGC
CGCATACACTATTCTCAGAATGACTTGGTTGAGTACTCACCAGTCACAGAAAAGCATCTTACGGATGGCA
TGACAGTAAGAGAATTATGCAGTGCTGCCATAACCATGAGTGATAACACTGCGGCCAACTTACTTCTGAC
AACGATCGGAGGACCGAAGGAGCTAACCGCTTTTTTGCACAACATGGGGGATCATGTAACTCGCCTTGAT
CGTTGGGAACCGGAGCTGAATGAAGCCATACCAAACGACGAGCGTGACACCACGATGCCTGTAGCAATGG
CAACAACGTTGCGCAAACTATTAACTGGCGAACTACTTACTCTAGCTTCCCGGCAACAATTAATAGACTG
GATGGAGGCGGATAAAGTTGCAGGACCACTTCTGCGCTCGGCCCTTCCGGCTGGCTGGTTTATTGCTGAT
AAATCTGGAGCCGGTGAGCGTGGGTCTCGCGGTATCATTGCAGCACTGGGGCCAGATGGTAAGCCCTCCC
GTATCGTAGTTATCTACACGACGGGGAGTCAGGCAACTATGGATGAACGAAATAGACAGATCGCTGAGAT
AGGTGCCTCACTGATTAAGCATTGGTAACTGTCAGACCAAGTTTACTCATATATACTTTAGATTGATTTA
AAACTTCATTTTTAATTTAAAAGGATCTAGGTGAAGATCCTTTTTGATAATCTCATGACCAAAATCCCTT
AACGTGAGTTTTCGTTCCACTGAGCGTCAGACCCCGTAGAAAAGATCAAAGGATCTTCTTGAGATCCTTT
TTTTCTGCGCGTAATCTGCTGCTTGCAAACAAAAAAACCACCGCTACCAGCGGTGGTTTGTTTGCCGGAT
CAAGAGCTACCAACTCTTTTTCCGAAGGTAACTGGCTTCAGCAGAGCGCAGATACCAAATACTGTTCTTC
TAGTGTAGCCGTAGTTAGGCCACCACTTCAAGAACTCTGTAGCACCGCCTACATACCTCGCTCTGCTAAT
CCTGTTACCAGTGGCTGCTGCCAGTGGCGATAAGTCGTGTCTTACCGGGTTGGACTCAAGACGATAGTTA
CCGGATAAGGCGCAGCGGTCGGGCTGAACGGGGGGTTCGTGCACACAGCCCAGCTTGGAGCGAACGACCT
ACACCGAACTGAGATACCTACAGCGTGAGCTATGAGAAAGCGCCACGCTTCCCGAAGGGAGAAAGGCGGA
CAGGTATCCGGTAAGCGGCAGGGTCGGAACAGGAGAGCGCACGAGGGAGCTTCCAGGGGGAAACGCCTGG
TATCTTTATAGTCCTGTCGGGTTTCGCCACCTCTGACTTGAGCGTCGATTTTTGTGATGCTCGTCAGGGG
GGCGGAGCCTATGGAAAAACGCCTTCTTCTTGAACTCGGGCTCGGTGCCAGTATACCTCAAATGGTTGTC
GTACCTCTCATGGTTCCGTTACGCCAACGAGGGTCTGCTGATTAACCAATGGGCGGACGTGGAGCCGGGC
GAAATTAGCTGCACATCGTCGAACACCACGTGCCCCAGTTCGGGCAAGGTCATCCTGGAGACGCTTAACT
TCTCCGCCGCCGATCTGCCGCTGGACTACGTGGGTCTGGCCCATGATGAAATAACATAAGGTGGTCCCGT
CGATAGCCGAAGCTTACCGAAGTATACACTTAAATTCAGTGCACGTTTGCTTGTTGAGAGGAAAGGTTGT
GTGCGGACGAATTTTTTTTTGAAAACATTAACCCTTACGTGGAATAAAAAAAAATGAAATATTGCAAATT
TTGCTGCAAAGCTGTGACTGGAGTAAAATTAATTCACGTGCCGAAGTGTGCTATTAAGAGAAAATTGTGG
GAGCAGAGCCTTGGGTGCAGCCTTGGTGAAAACTCCCAAATTTGTGATACCCACTTTAATGATTCGCAGT
GGAAGGCTGCACCTGCAAAAGGTCAGACATTTAAAAGGAGGCGACTCAACGCAGATGCCGTACCTAGTAA
AGTGATAGAGCCTGAACCAGAAAAGATAAAAGAAGGCTATACCAGTGGGAGTACACAAACAGAGTAAGTT
TGAATAGTAAAAAAAATCATTTATGTAAACAATAACGTGACTGTGCGTTAGGTCCTGTTCATTGTTTAAT
GAAAATAAGAGCTTGAGGGAAAAAATTCGTACTTTGGAGTACGAAATGCGTCGTTTAGAGCAGCAGCCGA
ATTAATTCTAGTTCCAGTGAAATCCAAGCATTTTCTAAATTAAATGTATTCTTATTATTATAGTTGTTAT
TTTTGATATATATAAACAACACTATTATGCCCACCATTTTTTTGAGATGCATCTACACAAGGAACAAACA
CTGGATGTCACTTTCAGTTCAAATTGTAACGCTAATCACTCCGAACAGGTCACAAAAAATTACCTTAAAA
AGTCATAATATTAAATTAGAATAAATATAGCTGTGAGGGAAATATATACAAATATATTGGAGCAAATAAA
TTGTACATACAAATATTTATTACTAATTTCTATTGAGACGAAATGAACCACTCGGAACCATTTGAGCGAA
CCGAATCGCGCGGAACTAACGACAGTCGCTCCAAGGTCGTCGAACAAAAGGTGAATGTGTTGCGGAGAGC
GGGTGGGAGACAGCGAAAGAGCAACTACGAAACGTGGTGTGGTGGAGGTGAATTATGAAGAGGGCGCGCG
ATTTGAAAAGTATGTATATAAAAAATATATCCCGGTGTTTTATGTAGCGATAAACGAGTTTTTGATGTAA
GGTATGCAGGTGTGTAAGTCTTTTGGTTAGAAGACAAATCCAAAGTCTACTTGTGGGGATGTTCGAAGGG
GAAATACTTGTATTCTATAGGTCATATCTTGTTTTTATTGGCACAAATATAATTACATTAGCTTTTTGAG
GGGGCAATAAACAGTAAACACGATGGTAATAATGGTAAAAAAAAAAAACAAGCAGTTATTTCGGATATAT
GTCGGCTACTCCTTGCGTCGGGCCCGAAGTCTTAGAGCCAGATATGCGAGCACCCGGAAGCTCACGATGA
GAATGGCCAGACCATGATGAAATAACATAAGGTGGTCCCGTCGGCAAGAGACATCCACTTAACGTATGCT
TGCAATAAGTGCGAGTGAAAGGAATAGTATTCTGAGTGTCGTATTGAGTCTGAGTGAGACAGCGATATGA
TTGTTGATTAACCCTTAGCATGTCCGTGGGGTTTGAATTAACTCATAATATTAATTAGACGAAATTATTT
TTAAAGTTTTATTTTTAATAATTTGCGAGTACGCAAAGCTTGGCTGCATCCAACGCGTTGGGAGCTCTCC
GGATCCAAGCTTGCATGCCTGCAGGTCGGAGTACTGTCCTCCGAGCGGAGTACTGTCCTCCGAGCGGAGT
ACTGTCCTCCGAGCGGAGTACTGTCCTCCGAGCGGAGTACTGTCCTCCGAGCGGAGACTCTAGCGAGCGC
CGGAGTATAAATAGAGGCGCTTCGTCTACGGAGCGACAATTCAATTCAAACAAGCAAAGTGAACACGTCG
CTAAGCGAAAGCTAAGCAAATAAACAAGCGCAGCTGAACAAGCTAAACAATCTGCAGTAAAGTGCAAGTT
AAAGTGAATCAATTAAAAGTAACCAGCAACCAAGTAAATCAACTGCAACTACTGAAATCTGCCAAGAAGT
AATTATTGAATACAAGAAGAGAACTCTGAATAGGGAATTGGGAATTCGTTAACAGATCTGCGGCCGCATG
GATTACAAGGATCACGACGGTAAGGATTACAAGGATGACGACGATAAGGGCAGCGTGAGCAAGGGCGAGG
AGGATAACATGGCCATCATCAAGGAGTTCATGCGCTTCAAGGTGCACATGGAGGGCTCCGTGAACGGCCA
CGAGTTCGAGATCGAGGGCGAGGGCGAGGGCCGCCCCTACGAGGGCACCCAGACCGCCAAGCTGAAGGTG
ACCAAGGGTGGCCCCCTGCCCTTCGCCTGGGACATCCTGTCCCCTCAGTTCATGTACGGCTCCAAGGCCT
ACGTGAAGCACCCCGCCGACATCCCCGACTACTTGAAGCTGTCCTTCCCCGAGGGCTTCAAGTGGGAGCG
CGTGATGAACTTCGAGGACGGCGGCGTGGTGACCGTGACCCAGGACTCCTCCCTGCAGGACGGCGAGTTC
ATCTACAAGGTGAAGCTGCGCGGCACCAACTTCCCCTCCGACGGCCCCGTAATGCAGAAGAAGACCATGG
GCTGGGAGGCCTCCTCCGAGCGGATGTACCCCGAGGACGGCGCCCTGAAGGGCGAGATCAAGCAGAGGCT
GAAGCTGAAGGACGGCGGCCACTACGACGCTGAGGTCAAGACCACCTACAAGGCCAAGAAGCCCGTGCAG
CTGCCCGGCGCCTACAACGTCAACATCAAGTTGGACATCACCTCCCACAACGAGGACTACACCATCGTGG
AACAGTACGAACGCGCCGAGGGCCGCCACTCCACCGGCGGCATGGACGAGCTGTACAAGGCTGCTGCTGC
TGCTGCTGGG
Features (pLannotate 1.2.2; 22 found; start..end, strand, type, name):
    182..256     +  CDS            small t antigen (fragment): SV40 (simian virus 40) small t antigen
    258..323     +  intron         small t intron: SV40 (simian virus 40) small t antigen intron
    453..473     +  CDS            SV40 NLS: nuclear localization signal of SV40 (simian virus 40) large T antigen
    480..614     +  CDS            LT_POVHA (fragment): Protein inferred from homology: Swiss-Prot protein existence level 3. Isoform large T antigen is a key early protein essential for both driving viral replication and inducing cellular transformation. Plays a role in viral genome replication by driving entry of quiescent cells into the cell cycle and by autoregulating the synthesis of viral early mRNA. Displays highly oncogenic activities by corrupting the host cellular checkpoint mechanisms that guard cell division and the transcription, replication, and repair of DNA. Participates in the modulation of cellular gene expression preceeding viral
    639..722     +  CDS            large T antigen (fragment): large T antigen from SV40 (simian virus 40)
    745..879     +  polyA_signal   SV40 poly(A) signal: SV40 polyadenylation signal
    897..4674    +  gene           mini-white (fragment): white; This modified version of the white gene lacks part of the first intron.
   4673..4742    -  misc_feature   bom (fragment): basis of mobility region from pBR322
   4844..4879    -  CDS            rop (fragment): Rop protein, which maintains plasmids at low copy number; rop
   5153..5222    -  protein_bind   attB: attB site for the φC31 integrase (Groth et al., 2000) phage φC31 integrase
   5293..5397    +  promoter       AmpR promoter: bla
   5398..6258    +  CDS            AmpR: β-lactamase; bla; confers resistance to ampicillin, carbenicillin, and related antibiotics
   6429..7017    +  rep_origin     ori: high-copy-number ColE1/pMB1/pBR322/pUC origin of replication
   7023..7251    +  CDS            mini-white (fragment): Drosophila white gene eye color pigment; white; This is a modified version of the white gene lacking part of the first intron.
   7252..7837    +  misc_feature   P element 5' end: No description available
   7848..8693    -  gene           mini-white (fragment): white; This modified version of the white gene lacks part of the first intron.
   8693..8925    -  misc_feature   P element 3' end: P element 3' end
   8967..8988    -  misc_feature   MCS (fragment): pUC18/19 multiple cloning site
   8987..9081    +  protein_bind   5X UAS: five tandem copies of the "ScaI site" 17-mer CGGAGTACTGTCCTCCG, an upstream activating sequence (UAS) that efficiently binds yeast Gal4 (Webster et al., 1988; Pfeiffer et al., 2010) GAL4
   9100..9338    +  promoter       hsp70 promoter: Drosophila melanogaster hsp70Bb promoter
   9405..9429    +  CDS            3xFLAG (fragment): three tandem FLAG® epitope tags
   9435..10139   +  CDS            mCherry: mCherry is a basic (constitutively fluorescent) red fluorescent protein published in 2004, derived from Discosoma sp.. It is reported to be a very rapidly-maturing monomer with low acid sensitivity.
