[The description below was written by a language model from this plasmid's Addgene catalogue record and pLannotate feature annotations shown in this document.]
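Description:
pUASTattB-2xFlag-mCherry-Msp300KASH is a Drosophila transgenesis and insect expression plasmid built on the pUASTattB backbone. It is maintained in E. coli through a high-copy ColE1/pUC-type origin and an ampicillin resistance gene (bla). For fly work it carries a φC31 integrase attB site, which allows site-specific insertion into genomic attP landing sites. It also carries the mini-white eye-colour gene, which serves as the visible marker for identifying transformants. The annotation also picks up P element 5' and 3' end sequences and additional mini-white fragments, which are presumably remnants of the pUAST lineage.

The payload sits between NotI and XbaI sites, downstream of five tandem Gal4-binding UAS sites and the minimal hsp70 promoter. Transcription therefore depends on a Gal4 driver and can be restricted to chosen tissues or cell types. The open reading frame encodes tandem FLAG epitopes (annotated as a partial 3xFLAG match, consistent with 2xFLAG) followed by mCherry, fused to the KASH domain of D. melanogaster Msp300. KASH domains generally anchor proteins in the outer nuclear membrane. The KASH segment itself is not called in the feature table, which ends with mCherry near the end of the record. SV40 small t intron and polyadenylation sequences supply the 3' processing signals. The sequenced record (10,160 nt) is slightly shorter than the catalogued total size of 10,312 bp.

The associated publications concern tissue-specific chromatin and transcriptome profiling. This suggests the fusion is used to label nuclei of Gal4-defined cells with a fluorescent, epitope-tagged handle for visualisation or affinity purification.
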