Addgene plasmid #170807: pUASTattB-2xFlag-mCherry-Msp300KASH
Purpose: Expresses Msp300 KASH domain fused to 2xFLAG and mCherry under Gal4/UAS control for Drosophila transgenesis
Depositing lab: Vikki Weake. Depositing organization: Purdue University. Publication: In vivo tissue-specific chromatin profiling in Drosophila melanogaster using GFP-tagged nuclei. Jauregui-Lozano J, Bakhle K, Weake VM. Genetics. 2021 May 22. pii: 6281219. doi: 10.1093/genetics/iyab079. PubMed 34022041.
Backbone
  Vector backbone: pUASTattB
  Backbone size w/o insert (bp): 9355
  Total vector size (bp): 10312
  Vector type: Insect Expression
  Selectable markers: mini-white
Growth in bacteria
  Bacterial resistance: Ampicillin, 100 μg/mL
  Growth temperature: 37°C
  Growth strain: DH5alpha
  Copy number: Unknown
Gene/Insert
  Gene/Insert name: 2xFLAG/mCherry-Msp300KASH
  Species: D. melanogaster (fly)
  Insert size (bp): 957
  Promoter: 5xUAS + hsp70 minimal promoter
  Tag / fusion protein: 2xFLAG-mCherry (C terminal on insert); Msp300KASH
  Cloning method: Restriction Enzyme; 5′ cloning site NotI (not destroyed); 3′ cloning site XbaI (not destroyed)
  Sequencing primers: 5′ CAACTGCAACTACTGAAATCTGCC; 3′ ggcattccaccactgctccc
Terms and licenses: Academic/Nonprofit Terms; Industry Terms: Not Available to Industry
Depositor comments: Plasmid first described in: Hall H., Medina P., Cooper D.A., Escobedo S.E., Rounds J., Brennan K.J., Vincent C., Miura P., Doerge R. and Weake V.M. (2017). Transcriptome profiling of aging Drosophila photoreceptors reveals gene expression trends that correlate with visual senescence. BMC Genomics. 18(1):894. PMID: 29162050.
How to cite: pUASTattB-2xFlag-mCherry-Msp300KASH was a gift from Vikki Weake (Addgene plasmid # 170807 ; http://n2t.net/addgene:170807 ; RRID:Addgene_170807)
